>Addgene plasmid #173923 | pBCCP-GFP-NLS | addgene full sequence | sequence record 342141 | Addgene NGS Result
GACGGATCGGGAGATCTCCCGATCCCCTATGGTGCACTCTCAGTACAATCTGCTCTGATGCCGCATAGTT
AAGCCAGTATCTGCTCCCTGCTTGTGTGTTGGAGGTCGCTGAGTAGTGCGCGAGCAAAATTTAAGCTACA
ACAAGGCAAGGCTTGACCGACAATTGCATGAAGAATCTGCTTAGGGTTAGGCGTTTTGCGCTGCTTCGCC
TCGAGGCCTGGCCATTGCATACGTTGTATCCATATCATAATATGTACATTTATATTGGCTCATGTCCAAC
ATTACCGCCATGTTGACATTGATTATTGACTAGTTATTAATAGTAATCAATTACGGGGTCATTAGTTCAT
AGCCCATATATGGAGTTCCGCATTACATAACTTACGGTAAATGGCCCGCCTGGCTGACCGCCCAACGACC
CCCGCCCATTGACGTCAATAATGACGTATGTTCCCATAGTAACGCCAATAGGGACTTTCCATTGACGTCA
ATGGGTGGAGTATTTACGGTAAACTGCCCACTTGGCAGTACATCAAGTGTATCATATGCCAAGTACGCCC
CCTATTGACGTCAATGACGGTAAATGGCCCGCCTGGCATTATGCCCAGTACATGACCTTATGGGACTTTC
CTACTTGGCAGTACATCTACGTATTAGTCATCGCTATTACCATGGTGATGCGGTTTTGGCAGTACATCAA
TGGGCGTGGATAGCGGTTTGACTCACGGGGATTTCCAAGTCTCCACCCCATTGACGTCAATGGGAGTTTG
TTTTGGCACCAAAATCAACGGGACTTTCCAAAATGTCGTAACAACTCCGCCCCATTGACGCAAATGGGCG
GTAGGCGTGTACGGTGGGAGGTCTATATAAGCAGAGCTCGTTTAGTGAACCGTCAGATCGCCTGGAGACG
CCATCCACGCTGTTTTGACCTCCATAGAAGACACCGGGACCGATCCAGCCTCCGCGGGCCACCATGGGGG
CCCGGTTACCGGTACCGGATCCAGGTGAAATCCTGTCTCCCATGCAGGGCAGGATTGTCCAGATTAGAGT
GAAGGAAGGCGACGCTGTCAACAAGGGGCAGCCTCTGCTGTCAATAGAGGCAATGAAAAGCGAGACCGTG
ATCTCTGCCCCAGTTGGAGGTGTGGTGCAAAAGATAATGGTGAAACCCGGCCAGGGCGTTAAGAAAGGCG
ATCTGCTCCTCATCATCAAGGGAATTCGGGGAGGCGGAGGTGGAGCTAGCAAGGGCGCCGAGCTGTTCAC
CGGCATCGTGCCCATCCTGATCGAGCTGAATGGCGATGTGAATGGCCACAAGTTCAGCGTGAGCGGCGAG
GGCGAGGGCGATGCCACCTACGGCAAGCTGACCCTGAAGTTCATCTGCACCACCGGCAAGCTGCCTGTGC
CCTGGCCCACCCTGGTGACCACCCTGAGCTACGGCGTGCAGTGCTTCTCACGCTACCCCGATCACATGAA
GCAGCACGACTTCTTCAAGAGCGCCATGCCTGAGGGCTACATCCAGGAGCGCACCATCTTCTTCGAGGAT
GACGGCAACTACAAGTCGCGCGCCGAGGTGAAGTTCGAGGGCGATACCCTGGTGAATCGCATCGAGCTGA
CCGGCACCGATTTCAAGGAGGATGGCAACATCCTGGGCAATAAGATGGAGTACAACTACAACGCCCACAA
TGTGTACATCATGACCGACAAGGCCAAGAATGGCATCAAGGTGAACTTCAAGATCCGCCACAACATCGAG
GATGGCAGCGTGCAGCTGGCCGACCACTACCAGCAGAATACCCCCATCGGCGATGGCCCTGTGCTGCTGC
CCGATAACCACTACCTGTCCACCCAGAGCGCCCTGTCCAAGGACCCCAACGAGAAGCGCGATCACATGAT
CTACTTCGGCTTCGTGACCGCCGCCGCCATCACCCACGGCATGGATGAGCTGTACAAGTCCGGACTCAGA
TCTCGAGCTGATCCAAAAAAGAAGAGAAAGGTAGATCCAAAAAAGAAGAGAAAGGTAGATCCAAAAAAGA
AGAGAAAGGTAGGATCCACCGGATCTAGATAAATCGATTGACTAACTAGACGCGTTGGCCCTATTCTATA
GTGTCACCTAAATGCTAGAGCTCGCTGATCAGCCTCGACTGTGCCTTCTAGTTGCCAGCCATCTGTTGTT
TGCCCCTCCCCCGTGCCTTCCTTGACCCTGGAAGGTGCCACTCCCACTGTCCTTTCCTAATAAAATGAGG
AAATTGCATCGCATTGTCTGAGTAGGTGTCATTCTATTCTGGGGGGTGGGGTGGGGCAGGACAGCAAGGG
GGAGGATTGGGAAGACAATAGCAGGCATGCTGGGGATGCGGTGGGCTCTATGGCTTCTGAGGCGGAAAGA
ACCAGCTGGGGCTCTAGGGGGTATCCCC
[124 nt withheld, positions 2409-2532]
C
[91 nt withheld, positions 2534-2624]
A
[49 nt withheld, positions 2626-2674]
CCTTTGACGTTGGAGTCCACGTTCTTT
[37 nt withheld, positions 2702-2738]
ACCCTATCTCGGTCTATTCTTTTGATTTATAAGGGATTTTGCCGATTTCGGCCTATTGGTTAAAAAATGA
GCTGATTTAACAAAAATTTAACGCGAATTAATTCTGTGGAATGTGTGTCAGTTAGGGTGTGGAAAGTCCC
CAGGCTCCCCAGCAGGCAGAAGTATGCAAAGCATGCATCTCAATTAGTCAGCAACCAGGTGTGGAAAGTC
CCCAGGCTCCCCAGCAGGCAGAAGTATGCAAAGCATGCATCTCAATTAGTCAGCAACCATAGTCCCGCCC
CTAACTCCGCCCATCCCGCCCCTAACTCCGCCCAGTTCCGCCCATTCTCCGCCCCATGGCTGACTAATTT
TTTTTATTTATGCAGAGGCCGAGGCCGCCTCTGCCTCTGAGCTATTCCAGAAGTAGTGAGGAGGCTTTTT
TGGAGGCCTAGGCTTTTGCAAAAAGCTCCCGGGAGCTTGTATATCCATTTTCGGATCTGATCAAGAGACA
GGATGAGGATCGTTTCGCATGATTGAACAAGATGGATTGCACGCAGGTTCTCCGGCCGCTTGGGTGGAGA
GGCTATTCGGCTATGACTGGGCACAACAGACAATCGGCTGCTCTGATGCCGCCGTGTTCCGGCTGTCAGC
GCAGGGGCGCCCGGTTCTTTTTGTCAAGACCGACCTGTCCGGTGCCCTGAATGAACTGCAGGACGAGGCA
GCGCGGCTATCGTGGCTGGCCACGACGGGCGTTCCTTGCGCAGCTGTGCTCGACGTTGTCACTGAAGCGG
GAAGGGACTGGCTGCTATTGGGCGAAGTGCCGGGGCAGGATCTCCTGTCATCTCACCTTGCTCCTGCCGA
GAAAGTATCCATCATGGCTGATGCAATGCGGCGGCTGCATACGCTTGATCCGGCTACCTGCCCATTCGAC
CACCAAGCGAAACATCGCATCGAGCGAGCACGTACTCGGATGGAAGCCGGTCTTGTCGATCAGGATGATC
TGGACGAAGAGCATCAGGGGCTCGCGCCAGCCGAACTGTTCGCCAGGCTCAAGGCGCGCATGCCCGACGG
CGAGGATCTCGTCGTGACCCATGGCGATGCCTGCTTGCCGAATATCATGGTGGAAAATGGCCGCTTTTCT
GGATTCATCGACTGTGGCCGGCTGGGTGTGGCGGACCGCTATCAGGACATAGCGTTGGCTACCCGTGATA
TTGCTGAAGAGCTTGGCGGCGAATGGGCTGACCGCTTCCTCGTGCTTTACGGTATCGCCGCTCCCGATTC
GCAGCGCATCGCCTTCTATCGCCTTCTTGACGAGTTCTTCTGAGCGGGACTCTGGGGTTCGAAATGACCG
ACCAAGCGACGCCCAACCTGCCATCACGAGATTTCGATTCCACCGCCGCCTTCTATGAAAGGTTGGGCTT
CGGAATCGTTTTCCGGGACGCCGGCTGGATGATCCTCCAGCGCGGGGATCTCATGCTGGAGTTCTTCGCC
CACCCCAACTTGTTTATTGCAGCTTATAATGGTTACAAATAAAGCAATAGCATCACAAATTTCACAAATA
AAGCATTTTTTTCACTGCATTCTAGTTGTGGTTTGTCCAAACTCATCAATGTATCTTATCATGTCTGTAT
ACCGTCGACCTCTAGCTAGAGCTTGGCGTAATCATGGTCATAGCTGTTTCCTGTGTGAAATTGTTATCCG
CTCACAATTCCACACAACATACGAGCCGGAAGCATAAAGTGTAAAGCCTGGGGTGCCTAATGAGTGAGCT
AACTCACATTAATTGCGTTGCGCTCACTGCCCGCTTTCCAGTCGGGAAACCTGTCGTGCCAGCTGCATTA
ATGAATCGGCCAACGCGCGGGGAGAGGCGGTTTGCGTATTGGGCGCTCTTCCGCTTCCTCGCTCACTGAC
TCGCTGCGCTCGGTCGTTCGGCTGCGGCGAGCGGTATCAGCTCACTCAAAGGCGGTAATACGGTTATCCA
CAGAATCAGGGGATAACGCAGGAAAGAACATGTGAGCAAAAGGCCAGCAAAAGGCCAGGAACCGTAAAAA
GGCCGCGTTGCTGGCGTTTTTCCATAGGCTCCGCCCCCCTGACGAGCATCACAAAAATCGACGCTCAAGT
CAGAGGTGGCGAAACCCGACAGGACTATAAAGATACCAGGCGTTTCCCCCTGGAAGCTCCCTCGTGCGCT
CTCCTGTTCCGACCCTGCCGCTTACCGGATACCTGTCCGCCTTTCTCCCTTCGGGAAGCGTGGCGCTTTC
TCATAGCTCACGCTGTAGGTATCTCAGTTCGGTGTAGGTCGTTCGCTCCAAGCTGGGCTGTGTGCACGAA
CCCCCCGTTCAGCCCGACCGCTGCGCCTTATCCGGTAACTATCGTCTTGAGTCCAACCCGGTAAGACACG
ACTTATCGCCACTGGCAGCAGCCACTGGTAACAGGATTAGCAGAGCGAGGTATGTAGGCGGTGCTACAGA
GTTCTTGAAGTGGTGGCCTAACTACGGCTACACTAGAAGAACAGTATTTGGTATCTGCGCTCTGCTGAAG
CCAGTTACCTTCGGAAAAAGAGTTGGTAGCTCTTGATCCGGCAAACAAACCACCGCTGGTAGCGGTGGTT
TTTTTGTTTGCAAGCAGCAGATTACGCGCAGAAAAAAAGGATCTCAAGAAGATCCTTTGATCTTTTCTAC
GGGGTCTGACGCTCAGTGGAACGAAAACTCACGTTAAGGGATTTTGGTCATGAGATTATCAAAAAGGATC
TTCACCTAGATCCTTTTAAATTAAAAATGAAGTTTTAAATCAATCTAAAGTATATATGAGTAAACTTGGT
CTGACAGTTACCAATGCTTAATCAGTGAGGCACCTATCTCAGCGATCTGTCTATTTCGTTCATCCATAGT
TGCCTGACTCCCCGTCGTGTAGATAACTACGATACGGGAGGGCTTACCATCTGGCCCCAGTGCTGCAATG
ATACCGCGAGACCCACGCTCACCGGCTCCAGATTTATCAGCAATAAACCAGCCAGCCGGAAGGGCCGAGC
GCAGAAGTGGTCCTGCAACTTTATCCGCCTCCATCCAGTCTATTAATTGTTGCCGGGAAGCTAGAGTAAG
TAGTTCGCCAGTTAATAGTTTGCGCAACGTTGTTGCCATTGCTACAGGCATCGTGGTGTCACGCTCGTCG
TTTGGTATGGCTTCATTCAGCTCCGGTTCCCAACGATCAAGGCGAGTTACATGATCCCCCATGTTGTGCA
AAAAAGCGGTTAGCTCCTTCGGTCCTCCGATCGTTGTCAGAAGTAAGTTGGCCGCAGTGTTATCACTCAT
GGTTATGGCAGCACTGCATAATTCTCTTACTGTCATGCCATCCGTAAGATGCTTTTCTGTGACTGGTGAG
TACTCAACCAAGTCATTCTGAGAATAGTGTATGCGGCGACCGAGTTGCTCTTGCCCGGCGTCAATACGGG
ATAATACCGCGCCACATAGCAGAACTTTAAAAGTGCTCATCATTGGAAAACGTTCTTCGGGGCGAAAACT
CTCAAGGATCTTACCGCTGTTGAGATCCAGTTCGATGTAACCCACTCGTGCACCCAACTGATCTTCAGCA
TCTTTTACTTTCACCAGCGTTTCTGGGTGAGCAAAAACAGGAAGGCAAAATGCCGCAAAAAAGGGAATAA
GGGCGACACGGAAATGTTGAATACTCATACTCTTCCTTTTTCAATATTATTGAAGCATTTATCAGGGTTA
TTGTCTCATGAGCGGATACATATTTGAATGTATTTAGAAAAATAAACAAATAGGGGTTCCGCGCACATTT
CCCCGAAAAGTGCCACCTGACGTC
Features (pLannotate 1.2.2; 23 found; start..end, strand, type, name):
     28..80      -  misc_feature   bom (fragment): basis of mobility region from pBR322
    295..674     +  enhancer       CMV enhancer: human cytomegalovirus immediate early enhancer
    675..878     +  promoter       CMV promoter: human cytomegalovirus (CMV) immediate early promoter
   1238..1948    +  CDS            aceGFP-h: aceGFP-h is a basic (constitutively fluorescent) long stokes shift fluorescent protein published in 2003, derived from Aequorea coerulescens.
   1949..1969    +  misc_feature   MCS (fragment): multiple cloning site
   1973..1993    +  CDS            SV40 NLS: nuclear localization signal of SV40 (simian virus 40) large T antigen
   1997..2017    +  CDS            SV40 NLS: nuclear localization signal of SV40 (simian virus 40) large T antigen
   2021..2041    +  CDS            SV40 NLS: nuclear localization signal of SV40 (simian virus 40) large T antigen
   2095..2113    -  promoter       SP6 promoter: promoter for bacteriophage SP6 RNA polymerase
   2139..2363    +  polyA_signal   bGH poly(A) signal: bovine growth hormone polyadenylation signal
   2367..2388    +  promoter       SV40 promoter (fragment): SV40 enhancer and early promoter
   2409..2837    +  rep_origin     f1 ori (sequence partly withheld): f1 bacteriophage origin of replication; arrow indicates direction of (+) strand synthesis
   2851..3180    +  promoter       SV40 promoter: SV40 enhancer and early promoter
   3247..4038    +  CDS            neo: KKA2_KLEPN - Also known as kan, nptII. Experimental evidence at protein level: Swiss-Prot protein existence level 1. Resistance to kanamycin, neomycin, paromomycin, ribostamycin, butirosin and gentamicin B. From Klebsiella pneumoniae.
   4062..4220    +  CDS            ble (fragment): BLE_KLEPN - Experimental evidence at protein level: Swiss-Prot protein existence level 1. Binding protein with a strong affinity to the bleomycin family of antibiotics. Binds to CL990; an antimitotic-antibiotic compound. From Klebsiella pneumoniae.
   4215..4336    +  polyA_signal   SV40 poly(A) signal: SV40 polyadenylation signal
   4409..4425    -  protein_bind   lac operator: The lac repressor binds to the lac operator to inhibit transcription in E. coli. This inhibition can be relieved by adding lactose or isopropyl-β-D-thiogalactopyranoside (IPTG). lac repressor encoded by lacI
   4433..4463    -  promoter       lac promoter: promoter for the E. coli lac operon
   4478..4499    -  protein_bind   CAP binding site: CAP binding activates transcription in the presence of cAMP. E. coli catabolite activator protein
   4512..4604    -  CDS            lacI (fragment): lac repressor; lacI; The lac repressor binds to the lac operator to inhibit transcription in E. coli. This inhibition can be relieved by adding lactose or isopropyl-β-D-thiogalactopyranoside (IPTG).
   4787..5375    -  rep_origin     ori: high-copy-number ColE1/pMB1/pBR322/pUC origin of replication
   5546..6406    -  CDS            AmpR: β-lactamase; bla; confers resistance to ampicillin, carbenicillin, and related antibiotics
   6407..6511    -  promoter       AmpR promoter: bla
