[The description below was written by a language model from this plasmid's Addgene catalogue record and pLannotate feature annotations shown in this document.]
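Description:
pBCCP-GFP-NLS is a mammalian expression plasmid of about 6.5 kb, built on the commercial pQBI 25-fA1 backbone from which the original GFP coding sequence was removed. It is propagated in E. coli through a high-copy ColE1/pUC-type origin with ampicillin selection (AmpR under its own bla promoter). It also carries an f1 phage origin. For selection in mammalian cells, an SV40 enhancer/early promoter drives a neomycin phosphotransferase gene terminated by an SV40 polyadenylation signal, giving G418 resistance. Residual backbone elements include a bom fragment, lac promoter/operator sequences and a partial ble reading frame downstream of neo.

The payload is a synthetic fusion of roughly 1.06 kb, cloned between BamHI and ClaI sites, which remain intact. It is transcribed from the human CMV immediate-early enhancer and promoter and terminated by the bovine growth hormone poly(A) signal. According to the catalogue fields, it encodes a biotin carboxyl carrier protein (BCCP) joined to AcGFP1, with three tandem SV40 large T antigen nuclear localization signals at the C terminus. The feature table annotates the Aequorea coerulescens-derived GFP and the three NLS copies. It does not annotate the BCCP segment, which presumably lies in the unannotated stretch between the CMV promoter and the GFP sequence. An SP6 promoter sits in reverse orientation just downstream of the insert.

The stated purpose is fluorescent labeling of the nuclear envelope. The triple NLS directs the BCCP-GFP fusion into the nucleus. The associated publication title indicates that GFP is localized to the inner nuclear membrane, but the record does not state how BCCP contributes to this or whether a partner construct is needed.
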