Addgene plasmid #173923: pBCCP-GFP-NLS
Purpose: Fluorescent labeling of the nuclear envelope
Depositing lab: Shinji Sueda. Depositing organization: Kyushu Institute of Technology. Publication: Fluorescent Labeling of the Nuclear Envelope by Localizing Green Fluorescent Protein on the Inner Nuclear Membrane. Taniyama T, Tsuda N, Sueda S. ACS Chem Biol. 2018 Jun 15;13(6):1463-1469. doi: 10.1021/acschembio.8b00219. Epub 2018 May 24. PubMed 29782140.
Backbone
  Vector backbone: pQBI 25-fA1
  Backbone manufacturer: FUJIFILM Wako Chemicals U.S.A. Corporation
  Backbone size w/o insert (bp): 5484
  Total vector size (bp): 6543
  Modifications to backbone: Deletion of the GFP coding sequence
  Vector type: Mammalian Expression
  Selectable markers: Neomycin (select with G418)
Growth in bacteria
  Bacterial resistance: Ampicillin, 100 μg/mL
  Growth temperature: 37°C
  Growth strain: DH5alpha
  Copy number: High Copy
Gene/Insert
  Gene/Insert name: Biotin carboxyl carrier protein, AcGFP1 (alt name: BCCP)
  Species: Synthetic
  Insert size (bp): 1060
  Promoter: CMV
  Tag / fusion protein: 3xNLS (C terminal on insert)
  Cloning method: Restriction Enzyme; 5′ cloning site BamHI (not destroyed); 3′ cloning site ClaI (not destroyed)
  Sequencing primers: 5′ CGCAAATGGGCGGTAGGCGTG; 3′ TATTTAGGTGACACTATAG
Terms and licenses: Academic/Nonprofit Terms; Industry Terms: Not Available to Industry
How to cite: pBCCP-GFP-NLS was a gift from Shinji Sueda (Addgene plasmid # 173923 ; http://n2t.net/addgene:173923 ; RRID:Addgene_173923)
